>Addgene plasmid #221695 | pCMV-FLAG-RNF8 | addgene full sequence | sequence record 439512 | Addgene NGS Result
CGTTATCCCCTGATTCTGTGGATAACCGTATTACCGCCATGCATTAGTTATTAATAGTAATCAATTACGG
GGTCATTAGTTCATAGCCCATATATGGAGTTCCGCGTTACATAACTTACGGTAAATGGCCCGCCTGGCTG
ACCGCCCAACGACCCCCGCCCATTGACGTCAATAATGACGTATGTTCCCATAGTAACGCCAATAGGGACT
TTCCATTGACGTCAATGGGTGGAGTATTTACGGTAAACTGCCCACTTGGCAGTACATCAAGTGTATCATA
TGCCAAGTACGCCCCCTATTGACGTCAATGACGGTAAATGGCCCGCCTGGCATTATGCCCAGTACATGAC
CTTATGGGACTTTCCTACTTGGCAGTACATCTACGTATTAGTCATCGCTATTACCATGGTGATGCGGTTT
TGGCAGTACATCAATGGGCGTGGATAGCGGTTTGACTCACGGGGATTTCCAAGTCTCCACCCCATTGACG
TCAATGGGAGTTTGTTTTGGCACCAAAATCAACGGGACTTTCCAAAATGTCGTAACAACTCCGCCCCATT
GACGCAAATGGGCGGTAGGCGTGTACGGTGGGAGGTCTATATAAGCAGAGCTGGTTTAGTGAACCGTCAG
ATCCGCTAGCGATTACGCCAAGCTCGAAATTAACCCTCACTAAAGGGAACAAAAGCTGGAGCTCCACCGC
GGTGGCGGCCGCCACCATGGATTACAAGGATGACGACGATAAGAGCCCGGGCGGATCCCCCGGGCTGCAG
GAATTCATGGGGGAGCCCGGCTTCTTCGTCACAGGAGACCGCGCCGGTGGCCGGAGCTGGTGCCTGCGGC
GGGTGGGGATGAGCGCCGGGTGGCTGCTGCTGGAAGATGGGTGCGAGGTGACTGTAGGACGAGGATTTGG
TGTCACATACCAACTGGTATCAAAAATCTGCCCCCTGATGATTTCTCGAAACCACTGTGTTTTGAAGCAG
AATCCTGAGGGCCAATGGACAATTATGGACAACAAGAGTCTAAATGGTGTTTGGCTGAACAGAGCGCGTC
TGGAACCTTTAAGGGTCTATTCCATTCATCAGGGAGACTACATCCAACTTGGAGTGCCTCTGGAAAATAA
GGAGAATGCGGAGTATGAATATGAAGTTACTGAAGAAGACTGGGAGACAATATATCCTTGTCTTTCCCCA
AAGAATGACCAAATGATAGAAAAAAATAAGGAATTGAGAACTAAAAGGAAATTCAGTTTGGATGAATTAG
CAGGTCCTGGAGCTGAAGGCCCCTCAAATTTGAAATCCAAAATAAATAAAGTGTCTTGTGAATCTGGTCA
GCCAGTGAAATCACAGGGGAAAGGTGAAGTGGCCAGTACACCCTCTGACAATTTGGATCCTAAGTTGACT
GCCCTTGAGCCAAGTAAGACCACAGGGGCTCCCATTTACCCTGGCTTCCCCAAAGTCACAGAGGTTCATC
ATGAGCAGAAAGCCTCAAACTCTTCAGCATCTCAGAGAAGCTTACAGATGTTTAAGGTGACCATGTCCAG
GATTCTGAGGCTCAAAATACAGATGCAGGAAAAACATGAAGCCGTTATGAATGTGAAAAAGCAGACCCAA
AAGGGGAACTCAAAGAAAGTTGTGCAAATGGAGCAGGAACTTCAGGACTTACAGTCCCAGCTGTGTGCAG
AGCAGGCTCAGCAGCAGGCAAGAGTGGAGCAACTAGAGAAGACTTTCCAGGAAGAGGAACAGCATCTTCA
GGGTTTGGAGATAGCCCAAGGAGAAAAGGACCTGAAGCAACAGCTGGCCCAGGCTCTGCAGGAGCATTGG
GCTCTAATGGAAGAGCTAAATCGCAGCAAGAAGGACTTTGAAGCAATCATTCAAGCCAAGAACAAAGAAT
TAGAGCAGACCAAGGAAGAGAAGGAGAAGATGCAAGCACAGAAGGAAGAAGTTCTTAGCCACATGAATGA
TGTGCTAGAGAATGAGCTCCAATGTATTATTTGTTCAGAATACTTCATTGAGGCTGTCACCTTGAACTGT
GCCCACAGTTTCTGCTCCTACTGTATCAATGAATGGATGAAGCGGAAGATAGAATGCCCCATTTGTCGGA
AGGACATTAAGTCCAAAACATACTCTTTGGTTCTGGACAATTGCATTAATAAGATGGTAAATAATCTGAG
CTCAGAAGTGAAAGAACGACGAATTGTTCTCATTAGGGAACGAAAAGCAAAGAGATTGTTCCTCGAGGGG
GGGCCCGGTACCTTAATTAATTAAGGTACCAGGTAAGTGTACCCAATTCGCCCTATAGTGAGTCGTATTA
CAATTCACTCGATCGCCCTTCCCAACAGTTGCGCAGCCTGAATGGCGAATGGAGATCCAATTTTTAAGTG
TATAATGTGTTAAACTACTGATTCTAATTGTTTGTGTATTTTAGATTCACAGTCCCAAGGCTCATTTCAG
GCCCCTCAGTCCTCACAGTCTGTTCATGATCATAATCAGCCATACCACATTTGTAGAGGTTTTACTTGCT
TTAAAAAACCTCCCACACCTCCCCCTGAACCTGAAACATAAAATGAATGCAATTGTTGTTGTTAACTTGT
TTATTGCAGCTTATAATGGTTACAAATAAAGCAATAGCATCACAAATTTCACAAATAAAGCATTTTTTTC
ACTGCATTCTAGTTGTGGTTTGTCCAAACTCATCAATGTATCTTAACGCGTAAATTGTAAGCGTTAATAT
TTTGTTAAAATTCGCGTTAAATTTTTGTTAAATCAGCTCATTTTTTAACCAATAGGCCGAAATCGGCAAA
ATCCCTTATAAATCAAAAGAATAGACCGAGATAGGGT
[37 nt withheld, positions 2838-2874]
AAAGAACGTGGACTCCAACGTCAAAGG
[49 nt withheld, positions 2902-2950]
T
[91 nt withheld, positions 2952-3042]
G
[124 nt withheld, positions 3044-3167]
CAGGTGGCACTTTTCGGGGAAATGTGCGCGGAACCCCTATTTGTTTATTTTTCTAAATACATTCAAATAT
GTATCCGCTCATGAGACAATAACCCTGATAAATGCTTCAATAATATTGAAAAAGGAAGAATCCTGAGGCG
GAAAGAACCAGCTGTGGAATGTGTGTCAGTTAGGGTGTGGAAAGTCCCCAGGCTCCCCAGCAGGCAGAAG
TATGCAAAGCATGCATCTCAATTAGTCAGCAACCAGGTGTGGAAAGTCCCCAGGCTCCCCAGCAGGCAGA
AGTATGCAAAGCATGCATCTCAATTAGTCAGCAACCATAGTCCCGCCCCTAACTCCGCCCATCCCGCCCC
TAACTCCGCCCAGTTCCGCCCATTCTCCGCCCCATGGCTGACTAATTTTTTTTATTTATGCAGAGGCCGA
GGCCGCCTCGGCCTCTGAGCTATTCCAGAAGTAGTGAGGAGGCTTTTTTGGAGGCCTAGGCTTTTGCAAA
GATCGATCAAGAGACAGGATGAGGATCGTTTCGCATGATTGAACAAGATGGATTGCACGCAGGTTCTCCG
GCCGCTTGGGTGGAGAGGCTATTCGGCTATGACTGGGCACAACAGACAATCGGCTGCTCTGATGCCGCCG
TGTTCCGGCTGTCAGCGCAGGGGCGCCCGGTTCTTTTTGTCAAGACCGACCTGTCCGGTGCCCTGAATGA
ACTGCAAGACGAGGCAGCGCGGCTATCGTGGCTGGCCACGACGGGCGTTCCTTGCGCAGCTGTGCTCGAC
GTTGTCACTGAAGCGGGAAGGGACTGGCTGCTATTGGGCGAAGTGCCGGGGCAGGATCTCCTGTCATCTC
ACCTTGCTCCTGCCGAGAAAGTATCCATCATGGCTGATGCAATGCGGCGGCTGCATACGCTTGATCCGGC
TACCTGCCCATTCGACCACCAAGCGAAACATCGCATCGAGCGAGCACGTACTCGGATGGAAGCCGGTCTT
GTCGATCAGGATGATCTGGACGAAGAACATCAGGGGCTCGCGCCAGCCGAACTGTTCGCCAGGCTCAAGG
CGAGCATGCCCGACGGCGAGGATCTCGTCGTGACCCATGGCGATGCCTGCTTGCCGAATATCATGGTGGA
AAATGGCCGCTTTTCTGGATTCATCGACTGTGGCCGGCTGGGTGTGGCGGACCGCTATCAGGACATAGCG
TTGGCTACCCGTGATATTGCTGAAGAACTTGGCGGCGAATGGGCTGACCGCTTCCTCGTGCTTTACGGTA
TCGCCGCTCCCGATTCGCAGCGCATCGCCTTCTATCGCCTTCTTGACGAGTTCTTCTGAGCGGGACTCTG
GGGTTCGAAATGACCGACCAAGCGACGCCCAACCTGCCATCACGAGATTTCGATTCCACCGCCGCCTTCT
ATGAAAGGTTGGGCTTCGGAATCGTTTTCCGGGACGCCGGCTGGATGATCCTCCAGCGCGGGGATCTCAT
GCTGGAGTTCTTCGCCCACCCTAGGGGGAGGCTAACTGAAACACGGAAGGAGACAATACCGGAAGGAACC
CGCGCTATGACGGCAATAAAAAGACAGAATAAAACGCACGGTGTTGGGTCGTTTGTTCATAAACGCGGGG
TTCGGTCCCAGGGCTGGCACTCTGTCGATACCCCACCGAGACCCCATTGGGGCCAATACGCCCGCGTTTC
TTCCTTTTCCCCACCCCACCCCCCAAGTTCGGGTGAAGGCCCAGGGCTCGCAGCCAACGTCGGGGCGGCA
GGCCCTGCCATAGCCTCAGGTTACTCATATATACTTTAGATTGATTTAAAACTTCATTTTTAATTTAAAA
GGATCTAGGTGAAGATCCTTTTTGATAATCTCATGACCAAAATCCCTTAACGTGAGTTTTCGTTCCACTG
AGCGTCAGACCCCGTAGAAAAGATCAAAGGATCTTCTTGAGATCCTTTTTTTCTGCGCGTAATCTGCTGC
TTGCAAACAAAAAAACCACCGCTACCAGCGGTGGTTTGTTTGCCGGATCAAGAGCTACCAACTCTTTTTC
CGAAGGTAACTGGCTTCAGCAGAGCGCAGATACCAAATACTGTTCTTCTAGTGTAGCCGTAGTTAGGCCA
CCACTTCAAGAACTCTGTAGCACCGCCTACATACCTCGCTCTGCTAATCCTGTTACCAGTGGCTGCTGCC
AGTGGCGATAAGTCGTGTCTTACCGGGTTGGACTCAAGACGATAGTTACCGGATAAGGCGCAGCGGTCGG
GCTGAACGGGGGGTTCGTGCACACAGCCCAGCTTGGAGCGAACGACCTACACCGAACTGAGATACCTACA
GCGTGAGCTATGAGAAAGCGCCACGCTTCCCGAAGGGAGAAAGGCGGACAGGTATCCGGTAAGCGGCAGG
GTCGGAACAGGAGAGCGCACGAGGGAGCTTCCAGGGGGAAACGCCTGGTATCTTTATAGTCCTGTCGGGT
TTCGCCACCTCTGACTTGAGCGTCGATTTTTGTGATGCTCGTCAGGGGGGCGGAGCCTATGGAAAAACGC
CAGCAACGCGGCCTTTTTACGGTTCCTGGCCTTTTGCTGGCCTTTTGCTCACATGTTCTTTCCTG
Features (pLannotate 1.2.2; 22 found; start..end, strand, type, name):
      3..37      +  rep_origin     RSF ori (fragment): Plasmids containing the RSF 1030 origin of replication can be propagated in E. coli cells that contain additional plasmids with compatible origins.
    105..408     +  enhancer       CMV enhancer: human cytomegalovirus immediate early enhancer
    409..612     +  promoter       CMV promoter: human cytomegalovirus (CMV) immediate early promoter
    658..676     +  promoter       T3 promoter: promoter for bacteriophage T3 RNA polymerase
    689..712     +  misc_feature   MCS (fragment): pBluescript multiple cloning site
    720..744     +  CDS            3xFLAG (fragment): three tandem FLAG® epitope tags
    753..776     +  misc_feature   MCS (fragment): pBluescript multiple cloning site
    777..2231    +  CDS            RNF8: RNF8_HUMAN - Also known as KIAA0646. Experimental evidence at protein level: Swiss-Prot protein existence level 1. E3 ubiquitin-protein ligase that plays a key role in DNA damage signaling via 2 distinct roles: by mediating the 'Lys-63'-linked ubiquitination of histones H2A and H2AX and promoting the recruitment of DNA repair proteins at double-strand breaks (DSBs) sites, and by catalyzing 'Lys-48'-linked ubiquitination to remove target proteins from DNA damage sites. Following DNA DSBs, it is recruited to the sites of damage by ATM-phosphorylated MDC1 and catalyzes the 'Lys-63'-linked ubiquit
   2231..2252    +  misc_feature   MCS (fragment): pBluescript multiple cloning site
   2292..2310    -  promoter       T7 promoter: promoter for bacteriophage T7 RNA polymerase
   2320..2359    +  CDS            lacZα (fragment): LacZα fragment of β-galactosidase; lacZ fragment
   2369..2424    +  intron         small t intron (fragment): SV40 (simian virus 40) small t antigen intron
   2424..2561    +  CDS            large T antigen (fragment): large T antigen from SV40 (simian virus 40)
   2584..2705    +  polyA_signal   SV40 poly(A) signal: SV40 polyadenylation signal
   2739..3167    -  rep_origin     f1 ori (sequence partly withheld): f1 bacteriophage origin of replication; arrow indicates direction of (+) strand synthesis
   3194..3296    +  promoter       AmpR promoter: bla
   3300..3657    +  promoter       SV40 promoter: SV40 enhancer and early promoter
   3692..4486    +  CDS            NeoR/KanR: aminoglycoside phosphotransferase from Tn5; aph(3')-II (or nptII); confers resistance to neomycin, kanamycin, and G418 (Geneticin®)
   4507..4659    +  CDS            ble (fragment): BLE_KLEPN - Experimental evidence at protein level: Swiss-Prot protein existence level 1. Binding protein with a strong affinity to the bleomycin family of antibiotics. Binds to CL990; an antimitotic-antibiotic compound. From Klebsiella pneumoniae.
   4718..4765    +  polyA_signal   HSV TK poly(A) signal: herpes simplex virus thymidine kinase polyadenylation signal (Cole and Stacy, 1985)
   4856..4872    -  polyA_signal   bGH poly(A) signal (fragment): bovine growth hormone polyadenylation signal
   5094..5682    +  rep_origin     ori: high-copy-number ColE1/pMB1/pBR322/pUC origin of replication
