[The description below was written by a language model from this plasmid's Addgene catalogue record and pLannotate feature annotations shown in this document.]
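Description:
pCMV-FLAG-RNF8 is a mammalian expression plasmid of about 5.75 kb, built on the pCMV-Tag2B backbone, that drives production of FLAG-tagged human RNF8. It is propagated in E. coli as a high-copy plasmid from a ColE1/pUC-type origin and selected with kanamycin. The resistance gene is the Tn5 aminoglycoside phosphotransferase (NeoR/KanR). It sits behind tandem bacterial (bla) and SV40 early promoters and is followed by an HSV TK polyadenylation signal, so the same marker gives kanamycin resistance in bacteria and can support G418 selection in mammalian cells. An f1 origin is also present, which allows single-stranded DNA production. The SV40 promoter region normally includes the SV40 origin. Several short annotations (RSF ori, lacZα, ble and bGH poly(A) fragments) appear to be partial backbone matches rather than functional elements.

In the expression cassette, the human cytomegalovirus immediate early enhancer and promoter are followed by a short FLAG epitope sequence. The annotation software scores this as a fragment of 3xFLAG, and its length fits a single FLAG tag placed at the N-terminus. The RNF8 coding sequence lies downstream, cloned between EcoRI and XhoI sites of the polylinker, and the transcript ends at an SV40 late-region polyadenylation signal. T3 and T7 phage promoters flank the cloning region and can serve for in vitro transcription or as sequencing primer sites.

RNF8 is an E3 ubiquitin ligase involved in DNA damage signalling, where it ubiquitinates histones H2A and H2AX at double-strand breaks. The plasmid suits transient or stable overexpression of the tagged protein for detection or immunoprecipitation through the FLAG epitope. The associated study examined an RNF8–MAD2 complex and the mitotic checkpoint in glioma.
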