Addgene plasmid #221695: pCMV-FLAG-RNF8
Purpose: Mammalian expression of FLAG-tagged human RNF8
Depositing lab: Derrick Sek Tong Ong. Depositing organization: National University of Singapore. Publication: CAMK2D serves as a molecular scaffold for RNF8-MAD2 complex to induce mitotic checkpoint in glioma. Chuah YH, Tay EXY, Grinchuk OV, Yoon J, Feng J, Kannan S, Robert M, Jakhar R, Liang Y, Lee BWL, Wang LC, Lim YT, Zhao T, Sobota RM, Lu G, Low BC, Crasta KC, Verma CS, Lin Z, Ong DST. Cell Death Differ. 2023 Aug;30(8):1973-1987. doi: 10.1038/s41418-023-01192-3. Epub 2023 Jul 19. PubMed 37468549.
Backbone
  Vector backbone: pCMV-Tag2B
  Vector type: Mammalian Expression
Growth in bacteria
  Bacterial resistance: Kanamycin, 50 μg/mL
  Growth temperature: 37°C
  Growth strain: DH5alpha
  Copy number: High Copy
Gene/Insert
  Gene/Insert name: RNF8
  Species: H. sapiens (human)
  Entrez Gene: RNF8 (a.k.a. hRNF8)
  Cloning method: Restriction Enzyme; 5′ cloning site EcoRI (unknown if destroyed); 3′ cloning site XhoI (unknown if destroyed)
Terms and licenses: Academic/Nonprofit Terms; Industry Terms: Not Available to Industry
How to cite: pCMV-FLAG-RNF8 was a gift from Derrick Sek Tong Ong (Addgene plasmid # 221695 ; http://n2t.net/addgene:221695 ; RRID:Addgene_221695)
